Addgene plasmid #169872: pNVL-pvdIJD
Purpose: (Empty Backbone) Integration vector for deleting pvdIJD locus in P. putida
Depositing lab: Brian Pfleger. Depositing organization: University of Wisconsin, Madison. Publication: Stepwise genetic engineering of Pseudomonas putida enables robust heterologous production of prodigiosin and glidobactin A. Cook TB, Jacobson TB, Venkataraman MV, Hofstetter H, Amador-Noguez D, Thomas MG, Pfleger BF. Metab Eng. 2021 Jun 24;67:112-124. doi: 10.1016/j.ymben.2021.06.004. PubMed 34175462.
Backbone
  Vector backbone: pJOE
  Vector type: Bacterial Expression
Growth in bacteria
  Bacterial resistance: Ampicillin and Kanamycin, 100 & 50 μg/mL
  Growth temperature: 37°C
  Growth strain: DH5alpha
  Copy number: Low Copy
Gene/Insert
  Cloning method: Gibson Cloning
  Sequencing primers: 5′ N/A
Terms and licenses: Academic/Nonprofit Terms; Industry Terms: Not Available to Industry
Depositor comments: Please note that the Addgene verified sequence differs from the depositor's reference sequence linked under the supplemental documents section. These differences do not alter the plasmid function.
How to cite: pNVL-pvdIJD was a gift from Brian Pfleger (Addgene plasmid # 169872 ; http://n2t.net/addgene:169872 ; RRID:Addgene_169872)
