[The description below was written by a language model from this plasmid's Addgene catalogue record and pLannotate feature annotations shown in this document.]
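Description:
pNVL-pvdIJD is a 6,013 nt bacterial integration vector built on a pJOE backbone and intended for deleting the pvdIJD locus from the chromosome of Pseudomonas putida. It is catalogued as an empty backbone assembled by Gibson cloning. In E. coli it is maintained at low copy from a p15A origin, and it carries two complete selection markers: the Tn5-derived neo (nptII) gene for kanamycin resistance and β-lactamase with its own promoter for ampicillin resistance. Short remnants of other elements surround these parts, including fragments of rop, the Tn5 transposase, ble, a tetracycline efflux gene, an RSF origin and lacI. These appear to be cloning leftovers rather than functional units. Only small fragments of the incP origin of transfer are annotated, so the record does not establish whether the plasmid can be mobilised by conjugation.

A roughly 2.2 kb stretch between the ble fragment and the lac operator carries no annotation. The record does not say what lies there, but in a vector of this purpose it would plausibly hold the P. putida homology arms flanking pvdIJD, and possibly a counter-selection marker, neither of which the annotation tool would necessarily recognise. A lac promoter with its operator and CAP binding site reads into this region on the reverse strand. Because no origin annotated here is a broad-host-range replicon, the plasmid would be expected to persist in P. putida only by recombining into the chromosome, with kanamycin selecting integrants and a second crossover removing the target locus. The associated work used stepwise P. putida engineering to improve heterologous production of prodigiosin and glidobactin A. The depositor notes that the verified sequence differs from the reference sequence without affecting function.
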