Features (pLannotate 1.2.2; 15 found; start..end, strand, type, name):
      1..36      +  CDS            rop (fragment): Rop protein, which maintains plasmids at low copy number; rop
     37..267     +  CDS            tnpA (fragment): TN5P_ECOLX - Also known as tnp. Experimental evidence at protein level: Swiss-Prot protein existence level 1. Mediates transposition of transposon Tn5 by a 'cut and paste' mechanism. First, the monomeric transposase binds the 19 bp inverted DNA repeats flanking the transposon. Then, dimerization of the DNA- bound transposase creates a synaptic DNA complex. After nicking of the first DNA strand, excision of the transposon proceeds through a series of intermediates. The transposase then mediates the insertion of the transposon at a new site by strand transfer. The activity of the wild- type tran
    299..1090    +  CDS            neo: KKA2_KLEPN - Also known as kan, nptII. Experimental evidence at protein level: Swiss-Prot protein existence level 1. Resistance to kanamycin, neomycin, paromomycin, ribostamycin, butirosin and gentamicin B. From Klebsiella pneumoniae.
   1114..1443    +  CDS            ble (fragment): BLE_KLEPN - Experimental evidence at protein level: Swiss-Prot protein existence level 1. Binding protein with a strong affinity to the bleomycin family of antibiotics. Binds to CL990; an antimitotic-antibiotic compound. From Klebsiella pneumoniae.
   3651..3667    -  protein_bind   lac operator: The lac repressor binds to the lac operator to inhibit transcription in E. coli. This inhibition can be relieved by adding lactose or isopropyl-β-D-thiogalactopyranoside (IPTG). lac repressor encoded by lacI
   3675..3705    -  promoter       lac promoter: promoter for the E. coli lac operon
   3720..3741    -  protein_bind   CAP binding site: CAP binding activates transcription in the presence of cAMP. E. coli catabolite activator protein
   3754..3847    -  CDS            lacI (fragment): lac repressor; lacI; The lac repressor binds to the lac operator to inhibit transcription in E. coli. This inhibition can be relieved by adding lactose or isopropyl-β-D-thiogalactopyranoside (IPTG).
   3876..3931    -  rep_origin     RSF ori (fragment): Plasmids containing the RSF 1030 origin of replication can be propagated in E. coli cells that contain additional plasmids with compatible origins.
   4019..4564    -  rep_origin     p15A ori: Plasmids containing the medium-copy-number p15A origin of replication can be propagated in E. coli cells that contain a second plasmid with the ColE1 origin.
   4601..4721    -  CDS            TcR (fragment): tetracycline efflux protein; tet; confers resistance to tetracycline
   4881..5741    -  CDS            AmpR: β-lactamase; bla; confers resistance to ampicillin, carbenicillin, and related antibiotics
   5742..5846    -  promoter       AmpR promoter: bla
   5872..5891    +  oriT           oriT (fragment): incP origin of transfer
   5906..5949    -  oriT           oriT (fragment): incP origin of transfer
>Addgene plasmid #169872 | pNVL-pvdIJD | addgene full sequence | sequence record 335415 | Addgene NGS Result
CTCGCGCGTTTCGGTGATGACGGTGAAAACCTCTGAGATGAATGTCAGCTACTGGGCTATCTGGACAAGG
GAAAACGCAAGCGCAAAGAGAAAGCAGGTAGCTTGCAGTGGGCTTACATGGCGATAGCTAGACTGGGCGG
TTTTATGGACAGCAAGCGAACCGGAATTGCCAGCTGGGGCGCCCTCTGGTAAGGTTGGGAAGCCCTGCAA
AGTAAACTGGATGGCTTTCTTGCCGCCAAGGATCTGATGGCGCAGGGGATCAAGATCTGATCAAGAGACA
GGATGAGGATCGTTTCGCATGATTGAACAAGATGGATTGCACGCAGGTTCTCCGGCCGCTTGGGTGGAGA
GGCTATTCGGCTATGACTGGGCACAACAGACAATCGGCTGCTCTGATGCCGCCGTGTTCCGGCTGTCAGC
GCAGGGGCGCCCGGTTCTTTTTGTCAAGACCGACCTGTCCGGTGCCCTGAATGAACTGCAGGACGAGGCA
GCGCGGCTATCGTGGCTGGCCACGACGGGCGTTCCTTGCGCAGCTGTGCTCGACGTTGTCACTGAAGCGG
GAAGGGACTGGCTGCTATTGGGCGAAGTGCCGGGGCAGGATCTCCTGTCATCTCACCTTGCTCCTGCCGA
GAAAGTATCCATCATGGCTGATGCAATGCGGCGGCTGCATACGCTTGATCCGGCTACCTGCCCATTCGAC
CACCAAGCGAAACATCGCATCGAGCGAGCACGTACTCGGATGGAAGCCGGTCTTGTCGATCAGGATGATC
TGGACGAAGAGCATCAGGGGCTCGCGCCAGCCGAACTGTTCGCCAGGCTCAAGGCGCGCATGCCCGACGG
CGAGGATCTCGTCGTGACCCATGGCGATGCCTGCTTGCCGAATATCATGGTGGAAAATGGCCGCTTTTCT
GGATTCATCGACTGTGGCCGGCTGGGTGTGGCGGACCGCTATCAGGACATAGCGTTGGCTACCCGTGATA
TTGCTGAAGAGCTTGGCGGCGAATGGGCTGACCGCTTCCTCGTGCTTTACGGTATCGCCGCTCCCGATTC
GCAGCGCATCGCCTTCTATCGCCTTCTTGACGAGTTCTTCTGAGCGGGACTCTGGGGTTCGAAATGACCG
ACCAAGCGACGCCCAACCTGTCATCACGAGATTTCGATTCCACCGCCGCCTTCTATGAAAGGTTGGGCTT
CGGAATCGTTTTCCGGGACGCCGGCTGGATGATCCTCCAGCGCGGGGATCTCATGCTGGAGTTCTTCGCC
CACCCCGGGCTCGATCCCCTCGCGAGTTGGTTCAGCTGCTGCCTGAGGCTGGACGACCTCGCGGAGTTCT
ACCGGCAGTGCAAATCCGTCGGCATCCAGGAAACCAGCAGCGGCTATCCGCGCATCCATGCCCCCGAACT
GCAGGAGTGGGGAGGCACGATGGCCGCTTTGGTCCCGGATCCTCTAGAGTCGACCTGCAGGCATGCAAGC
TTGGCGTAATCAGCTGGACGTCTTTGACGAACTCAAGGCTATCGTCGATGGCCACCTCGACCAGTGCGGC
GGGGTACTGCTGCGTGGTTTCGACGTGGGCGGAGTCACGGCCTTTCGCGAATTCGCCCAGGCCTTCGGCC
ACCCGCTGCTCAACTACGAGTTCGGCTCGACGCCGCGCAGCAATGTTACCCAAGGGGTCTACACCTCCAC
GGAGTACCCCGCGCACCAGAGCATCCCGCTGCACAACGAGCAGGCCTACAGCCTCGACTGGCCGATGCGG
ATTTGGTTCTACAGTGTGATCGCCGCTCAGACTGGCGGTGAAACGCCAATTGCCGACAGCCGTGAAGTGT
TCCGGCGCATGCCGGCCGACATACGCGAGCGCTTTGCCAGCAAGCGCCTGATGTATGTGCGCAACTACGG
CAATGGCCTTGATGTGAGTTGGGAGCAGGTGTTCAACACCGAGGACCGCAGCGTAGTGGAGGCCTATTGC
CGCGCGCACCACATCGACTGGGAATGGAAGGACGACGGTGAGCTGCGCACGCGCCAGGTCTGCCAGGCCG
TGGCCACGCACCCCTGGACGGGGGATCAGGTATGGTTCAATCAGGCCCACCTGTTCCATGTCTCCAACCT
ACCGGCCGAGGTGCGCGAAAGCCTGCTGGAAATCGTCGACGAGGAAGACTTGCCGCGCAACGTCTACTAC
GGCGACGGCACACCGATCGAGAACGAAGTGCTCGAACGCATTCGCGCTGTGCTGGACGATTGCGCGATCA
GTTTCCCCTGGCAGGAAAACGACGTGCTGATGCTCGACAACATGCTCGCGGCGCACGCCCGGGCACCGTT
CACCGGGCCACGCAAAGTGGTCGTGGCCATGGCTCAGGGGCACCGCGAAGCGGCGCTTTGAGGCCACTGT
GGCGAGTGCTTGCGGCTTGCCGCAGGCGCTCGCCAGCGCAGCGTCCGGGCATGGCGCTGCCGCGTTAAAT
TCGCCCTCCCTCCGCTCGTTCTACTGGAAACGCTTTGGCCGCACGGCCGAGCTGCAGATCAGTAAGGACC
CCGAGCATGGACATCGATCCGACTCAGGGTGGGACGACGTACAAGCGCTGCTCGAACCCAACCTCACGCA
CGCCTGCTTCATTGAACTTTCATGAGCTTTCGGGGCCGCCAGCGCGGCCCCTCTGGAGAATCGAACGATG
TCCCTGAACCCTGACCTGGCGGCCTACCTGCAACTGGTGGAGGCCGGACGCAGCGCCGGCAAGGTGCTGC
CCATGCATGCCCTGGCGGCGGACGAGGCGCGCCGCCAGTTCGAAGAGTCCTCGGCGCTGATTGCGGGCAA
GGCCGACGAGCCGGACTGCATCAGCGACCTTTCGTTGACCACCCGCGATGGCCATACCTTGCCGGTGCGC
TTGTACCGCCCGCCGCAGGCCGACCCTGCACTGGCCGGCGCGGCGCTGCTGTACCTGCATGGCGGCGGCT
ACGTGGTGGGCAGCCTCGATTCGCATGACACGCTGTGCTGGAACCTGGCGCAGGATGCCGGGGTGCCGGT
GATTGCCGTGGGCTACCGGCTGGCGCCGCAGTGGCGTTTCCCGACAGCCAGTGACGATGCCCTGGATGCC
TGGCGCTGGTTGGTCGAGCAGGCCGAGGCGCTGGGCATCGATGCGCAGCGACTGGCGGTGGTGGGCGACA
GTGTCGGTGGTAGCCTGGCTACCATTCTGGCCAACCAGTTGGCTGCGCAGCGCGAGCTGCCGGCACCGCG
CCTGCAGGTAATGATCTACCCGGTGACCGATGCCAGTTGCCGGCGGCCTTCGGTGCAGCGCTATGGCAGC
GGTTACCTGCTTGAAGCGCAGACCCTGGAGTGGTTCTACCAGCAATACGCCACGGTGCCGGCAGACCGTC
ACGATCCGCGTTTTTCACCGTTGCTGGGCAGCGTCGCCAGCAACAGTGCACCTGCACTGATGCTGATTGC
CGAGTGCGACCCGCTGCATGACCAGGGTGTCGCTTATGCACGGCACTTGGAGCAAGCCGGGGTGGCGGTG
CAGCTTGCGGTGATCCCGGGAGTGACCCATGACTTCATGCGTATGGGTTCGATCATCGAGGAGGCCGATG
AAGGCCTGGCGATGGTGGTCGAGGCACTGCAGCAGCATCTGTAAGGGAGCCTTTCAGGCATAGCTGTTTC
CTGTGTGAAATTGTTATCCGCTCACAATTCCACACAACATACGAGCCGGAAGCATAAAGTGTAAAGCCTG
GGGTGCCTAATGAGTGAGCTAACTCACATTAATTGCGTTGCGCTCACTGCCCGCTTTCCAGTCGGGAAAC
CTGTCGTGCCAGCTGCATTAATGAATCGGCCAACGCGCGGGGAGAGGCGGTTTGCGTATTGGGCGCCGTC
AGCAGAATATGTGATACAGGATATATTCCGCTTCCTCGCTCACTGACTCGCTACGCTCGGTCGTTCGACT
GCGGCGAGCGGAAATGGCTTACGAACGGGGCGGAGATTTCCTGGAAGATGCCAGGAAGATACTTAACAGG
GAAGTGAGAGGGCCGCGGCAAAGCCGTTTTTCCATAGGCTCCGCCCCCCTGACAAGCATCACGAAATCTG
ACGCTCAAATCAGTGGTGGCGAAACCCGACAGGACTATAAAGATACCAGGCGTTTCCCCCTGGCGGCTCC
CTCGTGCGCTCTCCTGTTCCTGCCTTTCGGTTTACCGGTGTCATTCCGCTGTTATGGCCGCGTTTGTCTC
ATTCCACGCCTGACACTCAGTTCCGGGTAGGCAGTTCGCTCCAAGCTGGACTGTATGCACGAACCCCCCG
TTCAGTCCGACCGCTGCGCCTTATCCGGTAACTATCGTCTTGAGTCCAACCCGGAAAGACATGCAAAAGC
ACCACTGGCAGCAGCCACTGGTAATTGATTTAGAGGAGTTAGTCTTGAAGTCATGCGCCGGTTAAGGCTA
AACTGAAAGGACAAGTTTTGGTGACTGCGCTCCTCCAAGCCAGTTACCTCGGTTCAAAGAGTTGGTAGCT
CAGAGAACCTTCGAAAAACCGCCCTGCAAGGCGGTTTTTTCGTTTTCAGAGCAAGAGATTACGCGCAGAC
CAAAACGATCTCAAGAAGATCATCTTATTAATCAGATAAAATATTTCTAGGCTCATGAGCCCGAAGTGGC
GAGCCCGATCTTCCCCATCGGTGATGTCGGCGATATAGGCGCCAGCAACCGCACCTGTGGCGCCGGTGAT
GCCGGCCACGATGCGTCCGGCGTAGAGGATCTGCTCATGTTTGACAGCTTATCGCTCAGTGGAACGAAAA
CTCACGTTAAGGGATTTTGGTCATGAGATTATCAAAAAGGATCTTCACCTAGATCCTTTTAAATTAAAAA
TGAAGTTTTAAATCAATCTAAAGTATATATGAGTAAACTTGGTCTGACAGTTACCAATGCTTAATCAGTG
AGGCACCTATCTCAGCGATCTGTCTATTTCGTTCATCCATAGTTGCCTGACTCCCCGTCGTGTAGATAAC
TACGATACGGGAGGGCTTACCATCTGGCCCCAGTGCTGCAATGATACCGCGAGACCCACGCTCACCGGCT
CCAGATTTATCAGCAATAAACCAGCCAGCCGGAAGGGCCGAGCGCAGAAGTGGTCCTGCAACTTTATCCG
CCTCCATCCAGTCTATTAATTGTTGCCGGGAAGCTAGAGTAAGTAGTTCGCCAGTTAATAGTTTGCGCAA
CGTTGTTGCCATTGCTACAGGCATCGTGGTGTCACGCTCGTCGTTTGGTATGGCTTCATTCAGCTCCGGT
TCCCAACGATCAAGGCGAGTTACATGATCCCCCATGTTGTGCAAAAAAGCGGTTAGCTCCTTCGGTCCTC
CGATCGTTGTCAGAAGTAAGTTGGCCGCAGTGTTATCACTCATGGTTATGGCAGCACTGCATAATTCTCT
TACTGTCATGCCATCCGTAAGATGCTTTTCTGTGACTGGTGAGTACTCAACCAAGTCATTCTGAGAATAG
TGTATGCGGCGACCGAGTTGCTCTTGCCCGGCGTCAATACGGGATAATACCGCGCCACATAGCAGAACTT
TAAAAGTGCTCATCATTGGAAAACGTTCTTCGGGGCGAAAACTCTCAAGGATCTTACCGCTGTTGAGATC
CAGTTCGATGTAACCCACTCGTGCACCCAACTGATCTTCAGCATCTTTTACTTTCACCAGCGTTTCTGGG
TGAGCAAAAACAGGAAGGCAAAATGCCGCAAAAAAGGGAATAAGGGCGACACGGAAATGTTGAATACTCA
TACTCTTCCTTTTTCAATATTATTGAAGCATTTATCAGGGTTATTGTCTCATGAGCGGATACATATTTGA
ATGTATTTAGAAAAATAAACAAATAGGGGTTCCGCGCACATTTCCCCGAAAAGTGCCACCTTTCCTTCTT
CACTGTCCCTTCTAGAACGTTCTAGAAGGGACAGTGAAGAAGGAACACCCGCTCGCGGGTGGGCCTACTC
TAAGAAACCATTATTATCATGACATTAACCTATAAAAATAGGCGTATCACGAGGCCCTTTCGT
